>Addgene plasmid #133040 | pIG-TAT-Xph20-ETWV | addgene full sequence | sequence record 260405 | Addgene NGS Result
TGGCGAATGGG
[124 nt withheld, positions 12-135]
C
[91 nt withheld, positions 137-227]
A
[49 nt withheld, positions 229-277]
CCTTTGACGTTGGAGTCCACGTTCTTT
[37 nt withheld, positions 305-341]
ACCCTATCTCGGTCTATTCTTTTGATTTATAAGGGATTTTGCCGATTTCGGCCTATTGGTTAAAAAATGA
GCTGATTTAACAAAAATTTAACGCGAATTTTAACAAAATATTAACGCTTACAATTTAGGTGGCACTTTTC
GGGGAAATGTGCGCGGAACCCCTATTTGTTTATTTTTCTAAATACATTCAAATATGTATCCGCTCATGAA
TTAATTCTTAGAAAAACTCATCGAGCATCAAATGAAACTGCAATTTATTCATATCAGGATTATCAATACC
ATATTTTTGAAAAAGCCGTTTCTGTAATGAAGGAGAAAACTCACCGAGGCAGTTCCATAGGATGGCAAGA
TCCTGGTATCGGTCTGCGATTCCGACTCGTCCAACATCAATACAACCTATTAATTTCCCCTCGTCAAAAA
TAAGGTTATCAAGTGAGAAATCACCATGAGTGACGACTGAATCCGGTGAGAATGGCAAAAGTTTATGCAT
TTCTTTCCAGACTTGTTCAACAGGCCAGCCATTACGCTCGTCATCAAAATCACTCGCATCAACCAAACCG
TTATTCATTCGTGATTGCGCCTGAGCGAGACGAAATACGCGATCGCTGTTAAAAGGACAATTACAAACAG
GAATCGAATGCAACCGGCGCAGGAACACTGCCAGCGCATCAACAATATTTTCACCTGAATCAGGATATTC
TTCTAATACCTGGAATGCTGTTTTCCCGGGGATCGCAGTGGTGAGTAACCATGCATCATCAGGAGTACGG
ATAAAATGCTTGATGGTCGGAAGAGGCATAAATTCCGTCAGCCAGTTTAGTCTGACCATCTCATCTGTAA
CATCATTGGCAACGCTACCTTTGCCATGTTTCAGAAACAACTCTGGCGCATCGGGCTTCCCATACAATCG
ATAGATTGTCGCACCTGATTGCCCGACATTATCGCGAGCCCATTTATACCCATATAAATCAGCATCCATG
TTGGAATTTAATCGCGGCCTAGAGCAAGACGTTTCCCGTTGAATATGGCTCATAACACCCCTTGTATTAC
TGTTTATGTAAGCAGACAGTTTTATTGTTCATGACCAAAATCCCTTAACGTGAGTTTTCGTTCCACTGAG
CGTCAGACCCCGTAGAAAAGATCAAAGGATCTTCTTGAGATCCTTTTTTTCTGCGCGTAATCTGCTGCTT
GCAAACAAAAAAACCACCGCTACCAGCGGTGGTTTGTTTGCCGGATCAAGAGCTACCAACTCTTTTTCCG
AAGGTAACTGGCTTCAGCAGAGCGCAGATACCAAATACTGTCCTTCTAGTGTAGCCGTAGTTAGGCCACC
ACTTCAAGAACTCTGTAGCACCGCCTACATACCTCGCTCTGCTAATCCTGTTACCAGTGGCTGCTGCCAG
TGGCGATAAGTCGTGTCTTACCGGGTTGGACTCAAGACGATAGTTACCGGATAAGGCGCAGCGGTCGGGC
TGAACGGGGGGTTCGTGCACACAGCCCAGCTTGGAGCGAACGACCTACACCGAACTGAGATACCTACAGC
GTGAGCTATGAGAAAGCGCCACGCTTCCCGAAGGGAGAAAGGCGGACAGGTATCCGGTAAGCGGCAGGGT
CGGAACAGGAGAGCGCACGAGGGAGCTTCCAGGGGGAAACGCCTGGTATCTTTATAGTCCTGTCGGGTTT
CGCCACCTCTGACTTGAGCGTCGATTTTTGTGATGCTCGTCAGGGGGGCGGAGCCTATGGAAAAACGCCA
GCAACGCGGCCTTTTTACGGTTCCTGGCCTTTTGCTGGCCTTTTGCTCACATGTTCTTTCCTGCGTTATC
CCCTGATTCTGTGGATAACCGTATTACCGCCTTTGAGTGAGCTGATACCGCTCGCCGCAGCCGAACGACC
GAGCGCAGCGAGTCAGTGAGCGAGGAAGCGGAAGAGCGCCTGATGCGGTATTTTCTCCTTACGCATCTGT
GCGGTATTTCACACCGCAATGGTGCACTCTCAGTACAATCTGCTCTGATGCCGCATAGTTAAGCCAGTAT
ACACTCCGCTATCGCTACGTGACTGGGTCATGGCTGCGCCCCGACACCCGCCAACACCCGCTGACGCGCC
CTGACGGGCTTGTCTGCTCCCGGCATCCGCTTACAGACAAGCTGTGACCGTCTCCGGGAGCTGCATGTGT
CAGAGGTTTTCACCGTCATCACCGAAACGCGCGAGGCAGCTGCGGTAAAGCTCATCAGCGTGGTCGTGAA
GCGATTCACAGATGTCTGCCTGTTCATCCGCGTCCAGCTCGTTGAGTTTCTCCAGAAGCGTTAATGTCTG
GCTTCTGATAAAGCGGGCCATGTTAAGGGCGGTTTTTTCCTGTTTGGTCACTGATGCCTCCGTGTAAGGG
GGATTTCTGTTCATGGGGGTAATGATACCGATGAAACGAGAGAGGATGCTCACGATACGGGTTACTGATG
ATGAACATGCCCGGTTACTGGAACGTTGTGAGGGTAAACAACTGGCGGTATGGATGCGGCGGGACCAGAG
AAAAATCACTCAGGGTCAATGCCAGCGCTTCGTTAATACAGATGTAGGTGTTCCACAGGGTAGCCAGCAG
CATCCTGCGATGCAGATCCGGAACATAATGGTGCAGGGCGCTGACTTCCGCGTTTCCAGACTTTACGAAA
CACGGAAACCGAAGACCATTCATGTTGTTGCTCAGGTCGCAGACGTTTTGCAGCAGCAGTCGCTTCACGT
TCGCTCGCGTATCGGTGATTCATTCTGCTAACCAGTAAGGCAACCCCGCCAGCCTAGCCGGGTCCTCAAC
GACAGGAGCACGATCATGCGCACCCGTGGGGCCGCCATGCCGGCGATAATGGCCTGCTTCTCGCCGAAAC
GTTTGGTGGCGGGACCAGTGACGAAGGCTTGAGCGAGGGCGTGCAAGATTCCGAATACCGCAAGCGACAG
GCCGATCATCGTCGCGCTCCAGCGAAAGCGGTCCTCGCCGAAAATGACCCAGAGCGCTGCCGGCACCTGT
CCTACGAGTTGCATGATAAAGAAGACAGTCATAAGTGCGGCGACGATAGTCATGCCCCGCGCCCACCGGA
AGGAGCTGACTGGGTTGAAGGCTCTCAAGGGCATCGGTCGAGATCCCGGTGCCTAATGAGTGAGCTAACT
TACATTAATTGCGTTGCGCTCACTGCCCGCTTTCCAGTCGGGAAACCTGTCGTGCCAGCTGCATTAATGA
ATCGGCCAACGCGCGGGGAGAGGCGGTTTGCGTATTGGGCGCCAGGGTGGTTTTTCTTTTCACCAGTGAG
ACGGGCAACAGCTGATTGCCCTTCACCGCCTGGCCCTGAGAGAGTTGCAGCAAGCGGTCCACGCTGGTTT
GCCCCAGCAGGCGAAAATCCTGTTTGATGGTGGTTAACGGCGGGATATAACATGAGCTGTCTTCGGTATC
GTCGTATCCCACTACCGAGATATCCGCACCAACGCGCAGCCCGGACTCGGTAATGGCGCGCATTGCGCCC
AGCGCCATCTGATCGTTGGCAACCAGCATCGCAGTGGGAACGATGCCCTCATTCAGCATTTGCATGGTTT
GTTGAAAACCGGACATGGCACTCCAGTCGCCTTCCCGTTCCGCTATCGGCTGAATTTGATTGCGAGTGAG
ATATTTATGCCAGCCAGCCAGACGCAGACGCGCCGAGACAGAACTTAATGGGCCCGCTAACAGCGCGATT
TGCTGGTGACCCAATGCGACCAGATGCTCCACGCCCAGTCGCGTACCGTCTTCATGGGAGAAAATAATAC
TGTTGATGGGTGTCTGGTCAGAGACATCAAGAAATAACGCCGGAACATTAGTGCAGGCAGCTTCCACAGC
AATGGCATCCTGGTCATCCAGCGGATAGTTAATGATCAGCCCACTGACGCGTTGCGCGAGAAGATTGTGC
ACCGCCGCTTTACAGGCTTCGACGCCGCTTCGTTCTACCATCGACACCACCACGCTGGCACCCAGTTGAT
CGGCGCGAGATTTAATCGCCGCGACAATTTGCGACGGCGCGTGCAGGGCCAGACTGGAGGTGGCAACGCC
AATCAGCAACGACTGTTTGCCCGCCAGTTGTTGTGCCACGCGGTTGGGAATGTAATTCAGCTCCGCCATC
GCCGCTTCCACTTTTTCCCGCGTTTTCGCAGAAACGTGGCTGGCCTGGTTCACCACGCGGGAAACGGTCT
GATAAGAGACACCGGCATACTCTGCGACATCGTATAACGTTACTGGTTTCACATTCACCACCCTGAATTG
ACTCTCTTCCGGGCGCTATCATGCCATACCGCGAAAGGTTTTGCGCCATTCGATGGTGTCCGGGATCTCG
ACGCTCTCCCTTATGCGACTCCTGCATTAGGAAGCAGCCCAGTAGTAGGTTGAGGCCGTTGAGCACCGCC
GCCGCAAGGAATGGTGCATGCAAGGAGATGGCGCCCAACAGTCCCCCGGCCACGGGGCCTGCCACCATAC
CCACGCCGAAACAAGCGCTCATGAGCCCGAAGTGGCGAGCCCGATCTTCCCCATCGGTGATGTCGGCGAT
ATAGGCGCCAGCAACCGCACCTGTGGCGCCGGTGATGCCGGCCACGATGCGTCCGGCGTAGAGGATCGAG
ATCTCGATCCCGCGAAATTAATACGACTCACTATAGGGGAATTGTGAGCGGATAACAATTCCCCTCTAGA
AATAATTTTGTTTAACTTTAAGAAGGAGATATACATATGTATGGCCGTAAAAAACGTCGTCAGCGTCGTC
GTGCTAGCCACCACCACCACCACCACCACCATGAAAATCTGTACTTCCAGTCAGGATCCGGCAGCTCTGT
CAGTTCCGTGCCGACCAAACTGGAAGTGGTTGCGGCCACCCCGACGTCTCTGCTGATCAGCTGGGATGCA
GTGGCGAAGAATGTGAAGGTCGGTTATTACCGTATCACCTATGGCGAAACGGGCGGTAACTCCCCGGTTC
AGGAATTCACCGTCCCGGGTAGTTCCTCAACCGCAACGATTTCCGGCCTGAAACCGGGTGTCGACTATAC
CATTACGGTTTACGCTAATGGGGTGCTGAGTAAGATGGTGCTTCCGATTTCTATCAATTACCGTACCCTC
GAGGGCGGGAGTGGAGGGTCCGGTGGCAGTGGCGGTTCGGGTGGGTCAGGCGGTTCGGGCGGTTCTGGCG
GCTCTGGCGGTAGCGGAGGCAGCGGTGGTTCCGGCGGAAGCGGTACCGAAACCTGGGTGTAAGTCGACGC
GGCCGCTCCAGCACCACCACCACCACCACTGAGATCCGGCTGCTAACAAAGCCCGAAAGGAAGCTGAGTT
GGCTGCTGCCACCGCTGAGCAATAACTAGCATAACCCCTTGGGGCCTCTAAACGGGTCTTGAGGGGTTTT
TTGCTGAAAGGAGGAACTATATCCGGAT
Features (pLannotate 1.2.2; 20 found; start..end, strand, type, name):
     12..440     +  rep_origin     f1 ori (sequence partly withheld): f1 bacteriophage origin of replication; arrow indicates direction of (+) strand synthesis
    493..550     +  promoter       AmpR promoter (fragment): bla
    559..1374    -  CDS            KanR: aminoglycoside phosphotransferase; aph(3')-Ia; confers resistance to kanamycin in bacteria or G418 (Geneticin®) in eukaryotes
   1496..2084    +  rep_origin     ori: high-copy-number ColE1/pMB1/pBR322/pUC origin of replication
   2270..2409    -  misc_feature   bom: basis of mobility region from pBR322
   2511..2702    -  CDS            rop: Rop protein, which maintains plasmids at low copy number; rop
   2719..3099    +  CDS            YPB1_ECOLX: Protein predicted: Swiss-Prot protein existence level 4. From Escherichia coli.
   3171..3462    -  CDS            TcR (fragment): tetracycline efflux protein; tet; confers resistance to tetracycline
   3477..3498    -  protein_bind   CAP binding site: CAP binding activates transcription in the presence of cAMP. E. coli catabolite activator protein
   3511..4593    -  CDS            lacI: lac repressor; lacI; The lac repressor binds to the lac operator to inhibit transcription in E. coli. This inhibition can be relieved by adding lactose or isopropyl-β-D-thiogalactopyranoside (IPTG).
   4594..4671    -  promoter       lacI promoter: lacI
   4679..4958    -  CDS            TcR (fragment): tetracycline efflux protein; tet; confers resistance to tetracycline
   4980..4998    +  promoter       T7 promoter: promoter for bacteriophage T7 RNA polymerase
   4999..5023    +  protein_bind   lac operator: The lac repressor binds to the lac operator to inhibit transcription in E. coli. This inhibition can be relieved by adding lactose or isopropyl-β-D-thiogalactopyranoside (IPTG). lac repressor encoded by lacI
   5038..5060    +  RBS            RBS: efficient ribosome binding site from bacteriophage T7 gene 10 (Olins and Rangwala, 1989)
   5109..5132    +  CDS            9xHis (fragment): 9xHis affinity tag
   5155..5448    +  CDS            FN1 (fragment): FINC_HUMAN - Also known as FN. Experimental evidence at protein level: Swiss-Prot protein existence level 1. [Anastellin]: Binds fibronectin and induces fibril formation. This fibronectin polymer, named superfibronectin, exhibits enhanced adhesive properties. Both anastellin and superfibronectin inhibit tumor growth, angiogenesis and metastasis. Anastellin activates p38 MAPK and inhibits lysophospholipid signaling. From Homo sapiens (Human).
   5603..5620    +  CDS            9xHis (fragment): 9xHis affinity tag
   5630..5679    +  CDS            SET1 (fragment): solubility-enhancement tag derived from T7 phage gene 10B
   5687..5734    +  terminator     T7 terminator: transcription terminator for bacteriophage T7 RNA polymerase
