[The description below was written by a language model from this plasmid's Addgene catalogue record and pLannotate feature annotations shown in this document.]
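Description:
pIG-TAT-Xph20-ETWV is a bacterial expression plasmid of about 5.8 kb built on pIG-TAT, a homemade derivative of pET-24a(+). It is maintained in E. coli through a ColE1/pBR322-type origin accompanied by the rop gene and bom region, consistent with its listing as low copy, and it is selected with kanamycin through an aph(3')-Ia resistance gene. An f1 origin is also present. The short tetracycline-resistance fragments and the predicted E. coli ORF in the annotation appear to be pBR322-derived backbone remnants rather than functional parts.

The expression cassette follows the standard pET layout: a T7 promoter with an adjacent lac operator, the T7 gene 10 ribosome binding site, the open reading frame, and a T7 terminator. A plasmid-borne lacI gene provides repression that is relieved by IPTG in hosts supplying T7 RNA polymerase. The 294 bp synthetic insert, Xph20-ETWV, was cloned between BamHI and XhoI. The annotation matches it to a fragment of human fibronectin, suggesting a fibronectin-domain-based engineered binder, and the name implies a C-terminal ETWV motif, although the record does not explain it. N-terminal elements supplied by the backbone include a polyhistidine tag, a TAT sequence and a TEV protease cleavage site for tag removal. The record is inconsistent here: the tag field lists His8, while the backbone notes describe an AviTag and a decahistidine tag. The feature table detects only a His-tag fragment upstream of the insert. A second His fragment lies downstream of the insert, probably the pET-24 vector tag; the record does not indicate whether it is translated.

The plasmid is used to produce recombinant TAT-Xph20-ETWV in bacteria, and the associated work concerns engineered selective competitors of conserved protein-protein interaction modules.
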