Addgene plasmid #133040: pIG-TAT-Xph20-ETWV
Purpose: Expresses TAT-Xph20-ETWV in bacteria
Depositing lab: Matthieu Sainlos. Depositing organization: CNRS UMR 5297, Institut Interdisciplinaire de Neurosciences (IINS). Publication: Engineering selective competitors for the discrimination of highly conserved protein-protein interaction modules. Rimbault C, Maruthi K, Breillat C, Genuer C, Crespillo S, Puente-Munoz V, Chamma I, Gauthereau I, Antoine S, Thibaut C, Tai FWJ, Dartigues B, Grillo-Bosch D, Claverol S, Poujol C, Choquet D, Mackereth CD, Sainlos M. Nat Commun. 2019 Oct 4;10(1):4521. doi: 10.1038/s41467-019-12528-4. PubMed 31586061.
Backbone
  Vector backbone: pIG-TAT
  Backbone size w/o insert (bp): 5469
  Total vector size (bp): 5763
  Modifications to backbone: Homemade vector derived from pET-24-a+, engineered to incorporate immediately after the start codon an AviTag, a decahistidine tag .and a Tobacco Etch Virus cleavage site (-ENLYFQS-) in frame with the protein of interest.
  Vector type: Bacterial Expression
Growth in bacteria
  Bacterial resistance: Kanamycin, 50 μg/mL
  Growth temperature: 37°C
  Growth strain: DH5alpha
  Copy number: Low Copy
Gene/Insert
  Gene/Insert name: Xph20-ETWV
  Species: Synthetic
  Insert size (bp): 294
  Promoter: T7
  Tag / fusion protein: His8 (N terminal on backbone); TAT (N terminal on backbone); TEV protease cleavage site (N terminal on backbone)
  Cloning method: Restriction Enzyme; 5′ cloning site BamHI (not destroyed); 3′ cloning site XhoI (not destroyed)
  Sequencing primers: 5′ T7 promoter, Forward primer; 3′ T7 terminator, reverse primer
Terms and licenses: Academic/Nonprofit Terms; Industry Terms: Not Available to Industry
How to cite: pIG-TAT-Xph20-ETWV was a gift from Matthieu Sainlos (Addgene plasmid # 133040 ; http://n2t.net/addgene:133040 ; RRID:Addgene_133040)
